>Addgene plasmid #154950 | hSyn-DIO-BiPOLES-mCerulean | addgene full sequence | sequence record 308760 | Addgene NGS Result
CCTGCAGGCAGCTGCGCGCTCGCTCGCTCACTGAGGCCGCCCGGGCGTCGGGCGACCTTTGGTCGCCCGG
CCTCAGTGAGCGAGCGAGCGCGCAGAGAGGGAGTGGCCAACTCCATCACTAGGGGTTCCTGCGGCCGCAC
GCGTGTGTCTAGACTGCAGAGGGCCCTGCGTATGAGTGCAAGTGGGTTTTAGGACCAGGATGAGGCGGGG
TGGGGGTGCCTACCTGACGACCGACCCCGACCCACTGGACAAGCACCCAACCCCCATTCCCCAAATTGCG
CATCCCCTATCAGAGAGGGGGAGGGGAAACAGGATGCGGCGAGGCGCGTGCGCACTGCCAGCTTCAGCAC
CGCGGACAGTGCCTTCGCCCCCGCCTGGCGGCGCGCGCCACCGCCGCCTCAGCACTGAAGGCGCGCTGAC
GTCACTCGCCGGTCCCCCGCAAACTCCCCTTCCCGGCCACCTTGGTCGCGTCCGCGCCGCCGCCGGCCCA
GCCGGACCGCACCACGCGAGGCGCGAGATAGGGGGGCACGGGCGCGACCATCTGCGCTGCGGCGCCGGCG
ACTCAGCGCTGCCTCAGTCTGCGGTGGGCAGCGGAGGAGTCGTGTCGTGCCTGAGAGCGCAGTCGAGAAG
GTACCGGATCCTCTAGAGTCGACTCCGGAATAACTTCGTATAGGATACTTTATACGAAGTTATGCAGAAT
GGTAGCTGGATTGTAGCTGCTATTAGCAATATGAAACCTCTTAATAACTTCGTATAGCATACATTATACG
AAGTTATGGCGCGAGCTTTCACACTGTGTCCTCGTCCTCCTCCTCCACGAACTCTTCCACTTCCACCTCC
TCGCCTCCGATCTCCATCTTGGTGGTCTTCCGGATGTCGCCGTGGATCAGGATGTGCTCGTGGATCTTGA
TCCTCAGGTGGTGGGCCAGGAAGGTCCAAAACTCCTTGGCGATGATGTCGCAGATGCTGTGGCCGATGCT
GTTGGCGTAAGGGCTCAGCTTCAGCAGTCCTTCTGGTCCCACTGCCCAGAGGATTGGGTAGCTGCCCCAA
GAGGCGAAGTAAGCGTAGGCCATCAGCTTCACGACCATGCGGCAATGGCCTTTAGGCACGCTGTGGTTGG
CTTCCACGTAGCACTTGGCGGCCTGGAAGTACATGTAGCCGCCGTAGATGCAAGACACGATATACAGCAG
CCACTTGAGCCAATCGGTAGCCAGTCCTGCGGCCATGCCGAACACGATCATTCCCACGCAAGACACGATC
AGGCCCATGGTCCGCTTGCTGTAGTCGTTCTTCAGGCCGCTCAGGTTGCTCAGCTTGATCAGGATCACGG
GGCAAGACAGCAGCCACTCGAAGTAGCGCAGGCAATAGGCGTGGTTGCCGGTAGACAGGTACACTGTGGC
GGGGCTGCTGAACTCCTTGAAGATCTCCAGGGTCACGAACAGCACCTCGACGCAACAGACGTAGACCTCC
TCCCAACCGCAAGTGGCCTTCCAAGCGCTGAAGCCGTAGAATGTCAGCAGGGCGATGGCGATGCTGAAAG
CAATCCACTGGCAGACCTGGGCGCCGATCTTTTCTCCTGGTGTGCCTCTGCTGTGCAGCCAAGCCTGCTT
CTTCTCCACTCCCACGACCAGGTAGCCGCCTGTGGCCTCCACGAAGCAATATCCGTATCCGGCGTCGCTC
AGTCCGTAAGAAGGGTCACACCACCACTCGGTGCTGAAGCACTCGCCTGTAGGTGTCATTCCTCCACAGC
CCATGTCCTCGTGGTGGTAGGGGTTAGGCCAAGGGTTGATGCCTCCGGCGGCAAACAGAGATCTGGTGGC
GCTGCTGATCAGCTCTTGTACAGCTCCCTCCGGACGTCCGGTGATCTGGGCCTGTCTAGAGCTGTTTTCA
GAGATGTTGTAGGAAATCTGCAGCCCTCTTTCCCCATACACATCCGGTCTCAAGGTTACCCCCGGTGACT
TTAACTGGTCCTGGTAGTCGGGGGTGTAGGGATCAATGGTCTGCATCAGCACATAGATGCACAAGGCAAA
GAGCCCAGTCATGACCACGTAGAAAGCTGCATAGTACAGGCTGATCCACACCCACCGGGCTGGGGTGCGG
CCCAGCATCTGCCCAGTGTCCGGGTTCCAACAGTATTGCCGGAATTCGGCCATGCGCTGGCTGCATGACT
TCTTCTCCTGCAGGGCTGCACCGGTATACAGCTCGTCCATGCCGAGAGTGATCCCGGCGGCGGTCACGAA
CTCCAGCAGGACCATGTGATCGCGCTTCTCGTTGGGGTCTTTGCTCAGCTTGGACTGGGTGCTCAGGTAG
TGGTTGTCGGGCAGCAGCACGGGGCCGTCGCCGATGGGGGTGTTCTGCTGGTAGTGGTCGGCGAGCTGCA
CGCTGCCGTCCTCGATGTTGCAGTTGAGGCCGAAGTTGGCCTTGATGCCGTTCTTCTGCTTGTCGGCGGT
GATATAGACGTTGCCGTGGATGGCGTTGTACTCCAGCTTGTGCCCCAGGATGTTGCCGTCCTCCTTGAAG
TCGATGCCCTTCAGCTCGATGCGGTTCACCAGGGTGTCGCCCTCGAACTTCACCTCGGCGCGGGTCTTGT
AGTTGCCGTCGTCCTTGAAGAAGATGGTGCGCTCCTGGACGTAGCCTTCGGGCATGGCGGACTTGAAGAA
GTCGTGCTGCTTCATGTGGTCGGGGTAGCGGGCGAAGCACTGCACGCCCCAGCTCAGGGTGGTCACGAGG
GTGGGCCAGGGCACGGGCAGCTTGCCGGTGGTGCAGATGAACTTCAGGGTCAGCTTGCCGTAGGTGGCAT
CGCCCTCGCCCTCGCCGGACACGCTGAACTTGTGGCCGTTTACGTCGCCGTCCAGCTCGACCAGGATGGG
CACCACCCCGGTGAACAGCTCCTCGCCCTTGCTCACGGGTACCGCCACGTTGATGTCGATCTGGTCCAGG
GGGATGTACTCGCCCTCGCTGGTGATCCTGCTCTTGGCCGCCGTACGTCCCCTTCCAAACATTCTGATAT
TGACTTCGTCGTTAGGAGGGGCATTCTTCTCGTGATTCAGGCCAAAAGGATCGTCGGCTTCGGGTTTCTC
CTGCCCTGGCAGACATGCGGGGTCCCACTTCCCTTCCAGCACTCCCCAGGCAGTGCTCCACAGGATCACT
CCATATGTATTTTTGCACAGGCCGTCAGCCAGCAGGTACAGAATGGCGCTCACGTTCTCGTGGATCACGC
AGACTCCGGTGGGTGAAATCAGCCACACGATTGGGAACATAGTCCAAGCAATAAAGAAGATCAGGCGCAG
CATCTTGATCCTCACCACCACCTTCTGTGCCAGAGGTGTCCCGACAGATTCAAAGCCATACAGCCCCACT
TGAAAGATTGTGAAGACCACACTGTACTCGAACACCAGGCAGGTGGCCCCAAAGAAAAAGAACAGCCACT
TCATATACTCTGCGGGAGAAATTGTAGCGGTGATTCCCATGACCACTCTAATGATGGAAGCGGCCTGTGC
AATGGGATTCAGTGGGATACTTTTGTACTTCACCAGAGCCATGTTAGAAATCTGTCCCAGCATGATTGGA
CAGGTGCACAGCCAGGAGGCCATTCGGCTCCAAGGAAAGAATCTGCCGTCCCTCATCTGCAGGGTTCCGT
TGCCAGTACTGGCCAGTGCATAAGTGATAGATTCGACAAAGGGCAGGTACACGGACTCCCAAGGGACCTT
GGGAGCCCTGCTAATCATGAAGATTGTCTGGCAGCCTGAGACCACGGCCCACACCAGCTGCAGCAGTGAG
ACGAAGGTGGAGTCGATTCTGGACATATTGTAGCACTCGGTGTGAGTTGATGCCCATTCCCCATAGACGA
CCTGTGATGCCATGGATCCTAGCATAACTTCGTATAAAGTATCCTATACGAAGTTATTTGCCTTAACCCA
GAAATTATCACTGTTATTCTTTAGAATGGTGCAAAGAATAACTTCGTATAATGTATGCTATACGAAGTTA
TGAATTCGATATCAAGCTTATCGATAATCAACCTCTGGATTACAAAATTTGTGAAAGATTGACTGGTATT
CTTAACTATGTTGCTCCTTTTACGCTATGTGGATACGCTGCTTTAATGCCTTTGTATCATGCTATTGCTT
CCCGTATGGCTTTCATTTTCTCCTCCTTGTATAAATCCTGGTTGCTGTCTCTTTATGAGGAGTTGTGGCC
CGTTGTCAGGCAACGTGGCGTGGTGTGCACTGTGTTTGCTGACGCAACCCCCACTGGTTGGGGCATTGCC
ACCACCTGTCAGCTCCTTTCCGGGACTTTCGCTTTCCCCCTCCCTATTGCCACGGCGGAACTCATCGCCG
CCTGCCTTGCCCGCTGCTGGACAGGGGCTCGGCTGTTGGGCACTGACAATTCCGTGGTGTTGTCGGGGAA
ATCATCGTCCTTTCCTTGGCTGCTCGCCTATGTTGCCACCTGGATTCTGCGCGGGACGTCCTTCTGCTAC
GTCCCTTCGGCCCTCAATCCAGCGGACCTTCCTTCCCGCGGCCTGCTGCCGGCTCTGCGGCCTCTTCCGC
GTCTTCGCCTTCGCCCTCAGACGAGTCGGATCTCCCTTTGGGCCGCCTCCCCGCATCGATACCGAGCGCT
GCTCGAGAGATCTACGGGTGGCATCCCTGTGACCCCTCCCCAGTGCCTCTCCTGGCCCTGGAAGTTGCCA
CTCCAGTGCCCACCAGCCTTGTCCTAATAAAATTAAGTTGCATCATTTTGTCTGACTAGGTGTCCTTCTA
TAATATTATGGGGTGGAGGGGGGTGGTATGGAGCAAGGGGCAAGTTGGGAAGACAACCTGTAGGGCCTGC
GGGGTCTATTGGGAACCAAGCTGGAGTGCAGTGGCACAATCTTGGCTCACTGCAATCTCCGCCTCCTGGG
TTCAAGCGATTCTCCTGCCTCAGCCTCCCGAGTTGTTGGGATTCCAGGCATGCATGACCAGGCTCAGCTA
ATTTTTGTTTTTTTGGTAGAGACGGGGTTTCACCATATTGGCCAGGCTGGTCTCCAACTCCTAATCTCAG
GTGATCTACCCACCTTGGCCTCCCAAATTGCTGGGATTACAGGCGTGAACCACTGCTCCCTTCCCTGTCC
TTCTGATTTTGTAGGTAACCACGTGCGGACCGAGCGGCCGCAGGAACCCCTAGTGATGGAGTTGGCCACT
CCCTCTCTGCGCGCTCGCTCGCTCACTGAGGCCGGGCGACCAAAGGTCGCCCGACGCCCGGGCTTTGCCC
GGGCGGCCTCAGTGAGCGAGCGAGCGCGCAGCTGCCTGCAGGGGCGCCTGATGCGGTATTTTCTCCTTAC
GCATCTGTGCGGTATTTCACACCGCATA
[95 nt withheld, positions 5349-5443]
T
[46 nt withheld, positions 5445-5490]
C
[141 nt withheld, positions 5492-5632]
CCTTTGACGTTGGAGTCCACGTTCTTT
[37 nt withheld, positions 5660-5696]
ACTCTATCTCGGGCTATTCTTTTGATTTATAAGGGATTTTGCCGATTTCGGTCTATTGGTTAAAAAATGA
GCTGATTTAACAAAAATTTAACGCGAATTTTAACAAAATATTAACGTTTACAATTTTATGGTGCACTCTC
AGTACAATCTGCTCTGATGCCGCATAGTTAAGCCAGCCCCGACACCCGCCAACACCCGCTGACGCGCCCT
GACGGGCTTGTCTGCTCCCGGCATCCGCTTACAGACAAGCTGTGACCGTCTCCGGGAGCTGCATGTGTCA
GAGGTTTTCACCGTCATCACCGAAACGCGCGAGACGAAAGGGCCTCGTGATACGCCTATTTTTATAGGTT
AATGTCATGATAATAATGGTTTCTTAGACGTCAGGTGGCACTTTTCGGGGAAATGTGCGCGGAACCCCTA
TTTGTTTATTTTTCTAAATACATTCAAATATGTATCCGCTCATGAGACAATAACCCTGATAAATGCTTCA
ATAATATTGAAAAAGGAAGAGTATGAGTATTCAACATTTCCGTGTCGCCCTTATTCCCTTTTTTGCGGCA
TTTTGCCTTCCTGTTTTTGCTCACCCAGAAACGCTGGTGAAAGTAAAAGATGCTGAAGATCAGTTGGGTG
CACGAGTGGGTTACATCGAACTGGATCTCAACAGCGGTAAGATCCTTGAGAGTTTTCGCCCCGAAGAACG
TTTTCCAATGATGAGCACTTTTAAAGTTCTGCTATGTGGCGCGGTATTATCCCGTATTGACGCCGGGCAA
GAGCAACTCGGTCGCCGCATACACTATTCTCAGAATGACTTGGTTGAGTACTCACCAGTCACAGAAAAGC
ATCTTACGGATGGCATGACAGTAAGAGAATTATGCAGTGCTGCCATAACCATGAGTGATAACACTGCGGC
CAACTTACTTCTGACAACGATCGGAGGACCGAAGGAGCTAACCGCTTTTTTGCACAACATGGGGGATCAT
GTAACTCGCCTTGATCGTTGGGAACCGGAGCTGAATGAAGCCATACCAAACGACGAGCGTGACACCACGA
TGCCTGTAGCAATGGCAACAACGTTGCGCAAACTATTAACTGGCGAACTACTTACTCTAGCTTCCCGGCA
ACAATTAATAGACTGGATGGAGGCGGATAAAGTTGCAGGACCACTTCTGCGCTCGGCCCTTCCGGCTGGC
TGGTTTATTGCTGATAAATCTGGAGCCGGTGAGCGTGGGTCTCGCGGTATCATTGCAGCACTGGGGCCAG
ATGGTAAGCCCTCCCGTATCGTAGTTATCTACACGACGGGGAGTCAGGCAACTATGGATGAACGAAATAG
ACAGATCGCTGAGATAGGTGCCTCACTGATTAAGCATTGGTAACTGTCAGACCAAGTTTACTCATATATA
CTTTAGATTGATTTAAAACTTCATTTTTAATTTAAAAGGATCTAGGTGAAGATCCTTTTTGATAATCTCA
TGACCAAAATCCCTTAACGTGAGTTTTCGTTCCACTGAGCGTCAGACCCCGTAGAAAAGATCAAAGGATC
TTCTTGAGATCCTTTTTTTCTGCGCGTAATCTGCTGCTTGCAAACAAAAAAACCACCGCTACCAGCGGTG
GTTTGTTTGCCGGATCAAGAGCTACCAACTCTTTTTCCGAAGGTAACTGGCTTCAGCAGAGCGCAGATAC
CAAATACTGTTCTTCTAGTGTAGCCGTAGTTAGGCCACCACTTCAAGAACTCTGTAGCACCGCCTACATA
CCTCGCTCTGCTAATCCTGTTACCAGTGGCTGCTGCCAGTGGCGATAAGTCGTGTCTTACCGGGTTGGAC
TCAAGACGATAGTTACCGGATAAGGCGCAGCGGTCGGGCTGAACGGGGGGTTCGTGCACACAGCCCAGCT
TGGAGCGAACGACCTACACCGAACTGAGATACCTACAGCGTGAGCTATGAGAAAGCGCCACGCTTCCCGA
AGGGAGAAAGGCGGACAGGTATCCGGTAAGCGGCAGGGTCGGAACAGGAGAGCGCACGAGGGAGCTTCCA
GGGGGAAACGCCTGGTATCTTTATAGTCCTGTCGGGTTTCGCCACCTCTGACTTGAGCGTCGATTTTTGT
GATGCTCGTCAGGGGGGCGGAGCCTATGGAAAAACGCCAGCAACGCGGCCTTTTTACGGTTCCTGGCCTT
TTGCTGGCCTTTTGCTCACATGT
Features (pLannotate 1.2.2; 25 found; start..end, strand, type, name):
     12..39      +  repeat_region  AAV2 ITR (fragment): inverted terminal repeat of adeno-associated virus serotype 2 inverted
     68..95      +  repeat_region  AAV2 ITR (fragment): inverted terminal repeat of adeno-associated virus serotype 2 inverted
    175..622     +  promoter       hSyn promoter: human synapsin I promoter; confers neuron-specific expression (Kügler et al., 2003)
    636..653     +  misc_feature   MCS (fragment): pUC18/19 multiple cloning site
    660..693     +  protein_bind   lox2272: Cre-mediated recombination occurs in the 8-bp core sequence (GGATACTT). lox2272 sites are compatible with each other, but incompatible with loxP or loxN sites (Lee and Saito, 1988). Cre recombinase
    694..743     -  intron         β-globin intron (fragment): internally truncated intron from human β-globin
    744..777     +  protein_bind   loxP: Cre-mediated recombination occurs in the 8-bp core sequence (GCATACAT). Cre recombinase
    791..1835    -  CDS            Chrimson (fragment): red light-drivable channelrhodopsin from Chlamydomonas noctigama (Klapoetke et al., 2014)
   1878..2189    -  CDS            Atp4b (fragment): ATP4B_MOUSE - Experimental evidence at protein level: Swiss-Prot protein existence level 1. The beta subunit of the gastric H(+)/K(+) ATPase pump which transports H(+) ions in exchange for K(+) ions across the apical membrane of parietal cells. Plays a structural and regulatory role in the assembly and membrane targeting of a functionally active pump (By similarity). Within a transport cycle, the transfer of a H(+) ion across the membrane is coupled to ATP hydrolysis and is associated with a transient phosphorylation of the alpha subunit that shifts the pump conformation from inward-facing (E1
   2196..2906    -  CDS            mCerulean3: mCerulean3 is a basic (constitutively fluorescent) cyan fluorescent protein published in 2011, derived from Aequorea victoria. It is reported to be a somewhat slowly-maturing monomer with very low acid sensitivity.
   2916..2975    -  CDS            KCNJ2 (fragment): KCNJ2_HUMAN - Also known as IRK1. Experimental evidence at protein level: Swiss-Prot protein existence level 1. Probably participates in establishing action potential waveform and excitability of neuronal and muscle tissues. Inward rectifier potassium channels are characterized by a greater tendency to allow potassium to flow into the cell rather than out of it. Their voltage dependence is regulated by the concentration of extracellular potassium; as external potassium is raised, the voltage range of the channel opening shifts to more positive voltages. The inward rectification is mainly due t
   3874..3907    -  protein_bind   lox2272: Cre-mediated recombination occurs in the 8-bp core sequence (GGATACTT). lox2272 sites are compatible with each other, but incompatible with loxP or loxN sites (Lee and Saito, 1988). Cre recombinase
   3908..3957    -  intron         β-globin intron (fragment): internally truncated intron from human β-globin
   3958..3991    -  protein_bind   loxP: Cre-mediated recombination occurs in the 8-bp core sequence (GCATACAT). Cre recombinase
   3992..4016    +  misc_feature   MCS (fragment): pBluescript multiple cloning site
   4016..4604    +  misc_feature   WPRE: woodchuck hepatitis virus posttranscriptional regulatory element
   4636..5112    +  polyA_signal   hGH poly(A) signal: human growth hormone polyadenylation signal
   5152..5292    +  repeat_region  AAV2 ITR: inverted terminal repeat of adeno-associated virus serotype 2 inverted
   5297..5348    -  misc_feature   bom (fragment): basis of mobility region from pBR322
   5367..5822    +  rep_origin     f1 ori (sequence partly withheld): f1 bacteriophage origin of replication; arrow indicates direction of (+) strand synthesis
   5823..5872    -  misc_feature   bom (fragment): basis of mobility region from pBR322
   5974..6009    -  CDS            rop (fragment): Rop protein, which maintains plasmids at low copy number; rop
   6104..6208    +  promoter       AmpR promoter: bla
   6209..7069    +  CDS            AmpR: β-lactamase; bla; confers resistance to ampicillin, carbenicillin, and related antibiotics
   7240..7828    +  rep_origin     ori: high-copy-number ColE1/pMB1/pBR322/pUC origin of replication
