[The description below was written by a language model from this plasmid's Addgene catalogue record and pLannotate feature annotations shown in this document.]
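Description:
hSyn-DIO-BiPOLES-mCerulean is an AAV transfer plasmid built on a pAAV2 backbone for Cre-dependent, neuron-specific expression of the bidirectional optogenetic actuator BiPOLES. It is propagated in E. coli as a high-copy plasmid through a ColE1/pUC-type origin with ampicillin selection (AmpR/β-lactamase), and it also carries an f1 phage origin. The expression cassette is flanked by AAV2 inverted terminal repeats, which allow it to be packaged into recombinant AAV particles. The 3′ ITR is annotated in full, while only short ITR fragments were detected at the 5′ end of the sequenced record.

The human synapsin I promoter restricts expression to neurons. Downstream of it, the BiPOLES coding sequence sits in reverse orientation between two pairs of incompatible, oppositely oriented lox sites (lox2272 and loxP). This is the DIO (double-floxed inverted open reading frame) design, in which Cre recombinase inverts and then locks the insert in the sense orientation, so that only Cre-expressing neurons produce the protein. According to the depositor, BiPOLES is a synthetic tandem fusion of two channelrhodopsins with mCerulean3 placed between them, C-terminal to GtACR2. The feature table identifies Chrimson, mCerulean3, a short KCNJ2 (Kir2.1)-derived segment and a fragment of the H+/K+-ATPase β subunit (Atp4b) lying between the fluorescent protein and Chrimson. The GtACR2 portion is not annotated but presumably occupies the unannotated stretch of the inverted insert. A WPRE and the human growth hormone polyadenylation signal follow the cassette to enhance transcript expression and processing. The construct is intended for blue-light inhibition and red-light excitation of the same genetically defined neurons, with cyan fluorescence marking the expressing cells.
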