Addgene plasmid #154950: hSyn-DIO-BiPOLES-mCerulean
Purpose: Optogenetic tool for blue-light inhibition and red-light excitation of neurons
Depositing lab: Simon Wiegert. Depositing organization: Universitaetsklinikum Hamburg-Eppendorf. Publication: BiPOLES is an optogenetic tool developed for bidirectional dual-color control of neurons. Vierock J, Rodriguez-Rozada S, Dieter A, Pieper F, Sims R, Tenedini F, Bergs ACF, Bendifallah I, Zhou F, Zeitzschel N, Ahlbeck J, Augustin S, Sauter K, Papagiakoumou E, Gottschalk A, Soba P, Emiliani V, Engel AK, Hegemann P, Wiegert JS. Nat Commun. 2021 Jul 26;12(1):4527. doi: 10.1038/s41467-021-24759-5. PubMed 34312384.
Backbone
  Vector backbone: pAAV2
  Backbone size w/o insert (bp): 4817
  Vector type: Mammalian Expression, AAV
Growth in bacteria
  Bacterial resistance: Ampicillin, 100 μg/mL
  Growth temperature: 37°C
  Growth strain: NEB Stable
  Copy number: High Copy
Gene/Insert
  Gene/Insert name: BiPOLES
  Species: Synthetic
  Insert size (bp): 3072
  Promoter: human synapsin
  Cloning method: Restriction Enzyme; 5′ cloning site BamHI (destroyed during cloning); 3′ cloning site HindIII (destroyed during cloning)
  Sequencing primers: 5′ GACTCAGCGCTGCCTCAGTCTG; 3′ TGTTGCTCCTTTTACGCTATG
Terms and licenses: Academic/Nonprofit Terms; Industry Terms: Not Available to Industry
Depositor comments: The insert contains the fluorescence tag mCerulean3 in between the 2 channelrhodopsins (C-terminal of GtACR2) . Please visit https://www.biorxiv.org/content/10.1101/2020.07.15.204347v1 for bioRxiv preprint.
How to cite: hSyn-DIO-BiPOLES-mCerulean was a gift from Simon Wiegert (Addgene plasmid # 154950 ; http://n2t.net/addgene:154950 ; RRID:Addgene_154950)
