>Addgene plasmid #154950 | hSyn-DIO-BiPOLES-mCerulean | depositor partial sequence | sequence record 299899 | BiPOLES-mCerulean insert
ATGGCATCACAGGTCGTCTATGGGGAATGGGCATCAACTCACACCGAGTGCTACAATATGTCCAGAATCG
ACTCCACCTTCGTCTCACTGCTGCAGCTGGTGTGGGCCGTGGTCTCAGGCTGCCAGACAATCTTCATGAT
TAGCAGGGCTCCCAAGGTCCCTTGGGAGTCCGTGTACCTGCCCTTTGTCGAATCTATCACTTATGCACTG
GCCAGTACTGGCAACGGAACCCTGCAGATGAGGGACGGCAGATTCTTTCCTTGGAGCCGAATGGCCTCCT
GGCTGTGCACCTGTCCAATCATGCTGGGACAGATTTCTAACATGGCTCTGGTGAAGTACAAAAGTATCCC
ACTGAATCCCATTGCACAGGCCGCTTCCATCATTAGAGTGGTCATGGGAATCACCGCTACAATTTCTCCC
GCAGAGTATATGAAGTGGCTGTTCTTTTTCTTTGGGGCCACCTGCCTGGTGTTCGAGTACAGTGTGGTCT
TCACAATCTTTCAAGTGGGGCTGTATGGCTTTGAATCTGTCGGGACACCTCTGGCACAGAAGGTGGTGGT
GAGGATCAAGATGCTGCGCCTGATCTTCTTTATTGCTTGGACTATGTTCCCAATCGTGTGGCTGATTTCA
CCCACCGGAGTCTGCGTGATCCACGAGAACGTGAGCGCCATTCTGTACCTGCTGGCTGACGGCCTGTGCA
AAAATACATATGGAGTGATCCTGTGGAGCACTGCCTGGGGAGTGCTGGAAGGGAAGTGGGACCCCGCATG
TCTGCCAGGGCAGGAGAAACCCGAAGCCGACGATCCTTTTGGCCTGAATCACGAGAAGAATGCCCCTCCT
AACGACGAAGTCAATATCAGAATGTTTGGAAGGGGACGTACGGCGGCCAAGAGCAGGATCACCAGCGAGG
GCGAGTACATCCCCCTGGACCAGATCGACATCAACGTGGCGGTACCCGTGAGCAAGGGCGAGGAGCTGTT
CACCGGGGTGGTGCCCATCCTGGTCGAGCTGGACGGCGACGTAAACGGCCACAAGTTCAGCGTGTCCGGC
GAGGGCGAGGGCGATGCCACCTACGGCAAGCTGACCCTGAAGTTCATCTGCACCACCGGCAAGCTGCCCG
TGCCCTGGCCCACCCTCGTGACCACCCTGAGCTGGGGCGTGCAGTGCTTCGCCCGCTACCCCGACCACAT
GAAGCAGCACGACTTCTTCAAGTCCGCCATGCCCGAAGGCTACGTCCAGGAGCGCACCATCTTCTTCAAG
GACGACGGCAACTACAAGACCCGCGCCGAGGTGAAGTTCGAGGGCGACACCCTGGTGAACCGCATCGAGC
TGAAGGGCATCGACTTCAAGGAGGACGGCAACATCCTGGGGCACAAGCTGGAGTACAACGCCATCCACGG
CAACGTCTATATCACCGCCGACAAGCAGAAGAACGGCATCAAGGCCAACTTCGGCCTCAACTGCAACATC
GAGGACGGCAGCGTGCAGCTCGCCGACCACTACCAGCAGAACACCCCCATCGGCGACGGCCCCGTGCTGC
TGCCCGACAACCACTACCTGAGCACCCAGTCCAAGCTGAGCAAAGACCCCAACGAGAAGCGCGATCACAT
GGTCCTGCTGGAGTTCGTGACCGCCGCCGGGATCACTCTCGGCATGGACGAGCTGTATACCGGTGCAGCC
CTGCAGGAGAAGAAGTCATGCAGCCAGCGCATGGCCGAATTCCGGCAATACTGTTGGAACCCGGACACTG
GGCAGATGCTGGGCCGCACCCCAGCCCGGTGGGTGTGGATCAGCCTGTACTATGCAGCTTTCTACGTGGT
CATGACTGGGCTCTTTGCCTTGTGCATCTATGTGCTGATGCAGACCATTGATCCCTACACCCCCGACTAC
CAGGACCAGTTAAAGTCACCGGGGGTAACCTTGAGACCGGATGTGTATGGGGAAAGAGGGCTGCAGATTT
CCTACAACATCTCTGAAAACAGCTCTAGACAGGCCCAGATCACCGGACGTCCGGAGGGAGCTGTACAAGA
GCTGATCAGCAGCGCCACCAGATCTCTGTTTGCCGCCGGAGGCATCAACCCTTGGCCTAACCCCTACCAC
CACGAGGACATGGGCTGTGGAGGAATGACACCTACAGGCGAGTGCTTCAGCACCGAGTGGTGGTGTGACC
CTTCTTACGGACTGAGCGACGCCGGATACGGATATTGCTTCGTGGAGGCCACAGGCGGCTACCTGGTCGT
GGGAGTGGAGAAGAAGCAGGCTTGGCTGCACAGCAGAGGCACACCAGGAGAAAAGATCGGCGCCCAGGTC
TGCCAGTGGATTGCTTTCAGCATCGCCATCGCCCTGCTGACATTCTACGGCTTCAGCGCCTGGAAGGCCA
CTTGCGGTTGGGAGGAGGTCTACGTCTGTTGCGTCGAGGTGCTGTTCGTGACCCTGGAGATCTTCAAGGA
GTTCAGCAGCCCCGCCACAGTGTACCTGTCTACCGGCAACCACGCCTATTGCCTGCGCTACTTCGAGTGG
CTGCTGTCTTGCCCCGTGATCCTGATCAAGCTGAGCAACCTGAGCGGCCTGAAGAACGACTACAGCAAGC
GGACCATGGGCCTGATCGTGTCTTGCGTGGGAATGATCGTGTTCGGCATGGCCGCAGGACTGGCTACCGA
TTGGCTCAAGTGGCTGCTGTATATCGTGTCTTGCATCTACGGCGGCTACATGTACTTCCAGGCCGCCAAG
TGCTACGTGGAAGCCAACCACAGCGTGCCTAAAGGCCATTGCCGCATGGTCGTGAAGCTGATGGCCTACG
CTTACTTCGCCTCTTGGGGCAGCTACCCAATCCTCTGGGCAGTGGGACCAGAAGGACTGCTGAAGCTGAG
CCCTTACGCCAACAGCATCGGCCACAGCATCTGCGACATCATCGCCAAGGAGTTTTGGACCTTCCTGGCC
CACCACCTGAGGATCAAGATCCACGAGCACATCCTGATCCACGGCGACATCCGGAAGACCACCAAGATGG
AGATCGGAGGCGAGGAGGTGGAAGTGGAAGAGTTCGTGGAGGAGGAGGACGAGGACACAGTG
